>Addgene plasmid #146370 | pAc5.1B-lambdaN-HA-DmPop2a-D53AE55A-V5His6_G | depositor full sequence | sequence record 288815 | Full Sequence
CTTCAAGGAATTAATTCTATATTCTAAAAACACAAATGATACTTCTAAAAAAAATCATGAATGGCATCAA
CTCTGAATCAAATCTTTGCAGATGCACCTACTTCTCATTTCCACTGTCACATCATTTTTCCAGATCTCGC
TGCCTGTTATGTGGCCCACAAACCAAGACACGTTTTATGGCCATTAAAGCTGGCTGATCGTCGCCAAACA
CCAAATACATATCAATATGTACATTCGAGAAAGAAGCGATCAAAGAAGCGTCTTCGGGCGAGTAGGAGAA
TGCGGAGGAGAAGGAGAACGAGCTGATCTAGTATCTCTCCACAATCCAATGCCAACTGACCAACTGGCCA
TATTCGGAGCAATTTGAAGCCAATTTCCATCGCCTGGCGATCGCTCCATTCTTGGCTATATGTTTTTCAC
CGTTCCCGGGGCCATTTTCAAAGACTCGTCGGTAAGATAAGATTGTGTCACTCGCTGTCTCTCTTCATTT
GTCGAAGAATGCTGAGGAATTTCGCGATGACGTCGGCGAGTATTTTGAAGAATGAGAATAATTTGTATTT
ATACGAAAATCAGTTAGTGGAATTTTCTACAAAAACATGTTATCTATAGATAATTTTGTTGCAAAATATG
TTGACTATGACAAAGATTGTATGTATATACCTTTAATGTATTCTCATTTTCTTATGTATTTATAATGGCA
ATGATGATACTGATGATATTTTAAGATGATGCCAGACCACAGGCTGATTTCTGCGTCTTTTGCCGAACGC
AGTGCATGTGCGGTTGTTGTTTTTTGGAATAGTTTCAATTTTCGGACTGTCCGCTTTGATTTCAGTTTCT
TGGCTTATTCAAAAAGCAAAGTAAAGCCAAAAAAGCGAGATGGCAATACCAAATGCGGCAAAACGGTAGT
GGAAGGAAAGGGGTGCGGGGCAGCGGAAGGAAGGGTGGGGCGGGGCGTGGCGGGGTCTGTGGCTGGGCGC
GACGTCACCGACGTTGGAGCCACTCCTTTGACCATGTGTGCGTGTGTGTATTATTCGTGTCTCGCCACTC
GCCGGTTGTTTTTTTCTTTTTATCTCGCTCTCTCTAGCGCCATCTCGTACGCATGCTCAACGCACCGCAT
GTTGCCGTGTCCTTTATGCGTCATTTTGGCTCGAAATAGGCAATTATTTAAACAAAGATTAGTCAACGAA
AACGCTAAAATAAATAAGTCTACAATATGGTTACTTATTGCCATGTGTGTGCAGCCAACGATAGCAACAA
AAGCAACAACACAGTGGCTTTCCCTCTTTCACTTTTTGTTTGCAAGCGCGTGCGAGCAAGACGGCACGAC
CGGCAAACGCAATTACGCTGACAAAGAGCAGACGAAGTTTTGGCCGAAAAACATCAAGGCGCCTGATACG
AATGCATTTGCAATAACAATTGCGATATTTAATATTGTTTATGAAGCTGTTTGACTTCAAAACACACAAA
AAAAAAAATAAAACAAATTATTTGAAAGAGAATTAGGAATCGGACAGCTTATCGTTACGGGCTAACAGCA
CACCGAGACGAAATAGCTTACCTGACGTCACAGCCTCTGGAAGAACTGCCGCCAAGCAGAGAGAGAGAGA
AAAAGAGGGAGAGCAGCTTAGACCGCATGTGCTTGTGTGTGAGGCGTCTCTCTCTTCGTCTCCTGTTTGC
GCAAACGCATAGACTGCACTGAGAAAATCGATTACCTATTTTTTATGAATGAATATTTGCACTATTACTA
TTCAAAACTATTAAGATAGCAATCACATTCAATAGCCAAATACTATACCACCTGAGCGATGCAACGAAAT
GATCAATTTGAGCAAAAATGCTGCATATTTAGGACGGCATCATTATAGAAATGCTTCTTGCTGTGTACTT
TTCTCTCGTCTGGCAGCTGTTTCGCCGTTATTGTTAAAACCGGCTTAAGTTAGGTGTGTTTTCTACGACT
AGTGATGCCCCTACTAGAAGATGTGTGTTGCACAAATGTCCCTGAATAACCAATTTGAAGTGCAGATAGC
AGTAAACGTAAGCTAATATGAATATTATTTAACTGTAATGTTTTAATATCGCTGGACATTACTAATAAAC
CCACTATAAACACATGTACATATGTATGTTTTGGCATACAATGAGTAGTTGGGGAAAAAATGTGTAAAAG
CACCGTGACCATCACAGCATAAAGATAACCAGCTGAAGTATCGAATATGAGTAACCCCCAAATTGAATCA
CATGCCGCAACTGATAGGACCCATGGAAGTACACTCTTCATGGCGATATACAAGACACACACAAGCACGA
ACACCCAGTTGCGGAGGAAATTCTCCGTAAATGAAAACCCAATCGGCGAACAATTCATACCCATATATGG
TAAAAGTTTTGAACGCGACTTGAGAGCGGAGAGCATTGCGGCTGATAAGGTTTTAGCGCTAAGCGGGCTT
TATAAAACGGGCTGCGGGACCAGTTTTCATATCACTACCGTTTGAGTTCTTGTGCTGTGTGGATACTCCT
CCCGACACAAAGCCGCTCCATCAGCCAGCAGTCGTCTAATCCAGAGACCCCGGATCGGGGTACCAACATG
GACGCACAAACACGACGACGTGAGCGTCGCGCTGAGAAACAAGCTCAATGGAAAGCTGCAAACGGTGGAT
CTCCTCCACATATGGCTTACCCATACGATGTTCCAGATTACGCTCCTCCAAGCTTGAATTCTGCAGATAT
CATGAAATGGACAATGCCCTCGGCCATCAGTGGCGCGCCACATGCCCACATACCCAGCAACGAGGAGTGC
GGCATCCGCGATGTGTGGAAGCAAAACCTGGAGGAGGAGTTCCGCACCATACGGAAAGTGGTGCAGAAGT
ACCACTATGTGGCCATGGCCACCGCGTTTCCAGGCGTGGTAGCACGTCCAGTCGGCGAGTTCCGCTCCAC
GGCGGACTATCATTACCAGCTGCTGCGCTGTAATGTCGATCTGCTGCGGATTATCCAATTGGGCCTTACC
TTCATGGACGACGATGGAAAGACACCACCCGGCTACTCCACCTGGCAGTTCAACTTCAAGTTTAACCTGA
GCGAGGACATGTATGCGCAGGACTCGATCGATCTGCTGCAGAACTCCGGAATTCAGTTCAAGAAGCACGA
GGAGGATGGCATCGATCCCATCGACTTCGCCGAACTGCTGATGAGCTCTGGCATCGTGCTGGTGGAAAAC
TTCAAGTGGCTGTGCTTCCACTCCGGCTACGATTTTGGCTACCTTCTAAAGCTGCTCACCGATCAGAACC
TGCCCCCGGACGAATCTGAATTTTTCGATCTGCTGCACATCTACTTTCCCAACATCTTCGACATCAAGTA
TCTGATGAAGTCGTGCAAGAACCTGAAAGGCGGCCTGCAGGAGGTTGCCGATCAGCTGGAACTGCGGCGC
GTGGGCCCCCAGCATCAGGCCGGCTCGGATGCTCTGCTGACGGGCATGGCCTTCTTCAAAATGCGTGAGA
TGTTCTTCGAGGACAACATCGACCATGCGAAGTACTCCGGACACCTGTACGGCCTGGGTACCTCCTTCAT
TGTCAATGGCACCAACTTCCACGACAGCAACGGTGAGACGAACAGCGCTTCAGGCGGCCGCTCGAGTCTA
GAGGGCCCGCGGTTCGAAGGTAAGCCTATCCCTAACCCTCTCCTCGGTCTCGATTCTACGCGTACCGGTC
ATCATCACCATCACCATTGAGTTTAAACCCGCTGATCAGCCTCGACTGTGCCTTCTAAGGCCTGAGCTCG
CTGATCAGCCTCGATCGAGGATCCAGACATGATAAGATACATTGATGAGTTTGGACAAACCACAACTAGA
ATGCAGTGAAAAAAATGCTTTATTTGTGAAATTTGTGATGCTATTGCTTTATTTGTAACCATTATAAGCT
GCAATAAACAAGTTAACAACAACAATTGCATTCATTTTATGTTTCAGGTTCAGGGGGAGGTGTGGGAGGT
TTTTTAAAGCAAGTAAAACCTCTACAAATGTGGTATGGCTGATTATGATCAGTCGACCGATGCCCTTGAG
AGCCTTCAACCCAGTCAGCTCCTTCCGGTGGGCGCGGGGCATGACTATCGTCGCCGCACTTATGACTGTC
TTCTTTATCATGCAACTCGTAGGACAGGTGCCGGCAGCGCTCTGGGTCATTTTCGGCGAGGACCGCTTTC
GCTGGAGCGCGACGATGATCGGCCTGTCGCTTGCGGTATTCGGAATCTTGCACGCCCTCGCTCAAGCCTT
CGTCACTGGTCCCGCCACCAAACGTTTCGGCGAGAAGCAGGCCATTATCGCCGGCATGGCGGCCGACGCG
CTGGGCTACGTCTTGCTGGCGTTCGCGACGCGAGGCTGGATGGCCTTCCCCATTATGATTCTTCTCGCTT
CCGGCGGCATCGGGATGCCCGCGTTGCAGGCCATGCTGTCCAGGCAGGTAGATGACGACCATCAGGGACA
GCTTCAAGGATCGCTCGCGGCTCTTACCAGCCAGCAAAAGGCCAGGAACCGTAAAAAGGCCGCGTTGCTG
GCGTTTTTCCATAGGCTCCGCCCCCCTGACGAGCATCACAAAAATCGACGCTCAAGTCAGAGGTGGCGAA
ACCCGACAGGACTATAAAGATACCAGGCGTTTCCCCCTGGAAGCTCCCTCGTGCGCTCTCCTGTTCCGAC
CCTGCCGCTTACCGGATACCTGTCCGCCTTTCTCCCTTCGGGAAGCGTGGCGCTTTCTCAATGCTCACGC
TGTAGGTATCTCAGTTCGGTGTAGGTCGTTCGCTCCAAGCTGGGCTGTGTGCACGAACCCCCCGTTCAGC
CCGACCGCTGCGCCTTATCCGGTAACTATCGTCTTGAGTCCAACCCGGTAAGACACGACTTATCGCCACT
GGCAGCAGCCACTGGTAACAGGATTAGCAGAGCGAGGTATGTAGGCGGTGCTACAGAGTTCTTGAAGTGG
TGGCCTAACTACGGCTACACTAGAAGGACAGTATTTGGTATCTGCGCTCTGCTGAAGCCAGTTACCTTCG
GAAAAAGAGTTGGTAGCTCTTGATCCGGCAAACAAACCACCGCTGGTAGCGGTGGTTTTTTTGTTTGCAA
GCAGCAGATTACGCGCAGAAAAAAAGGATCTCAAGAAGATCCTTTGATCTTTTCTACGGGGTCTGACGCT
CAGTGGAACGAAAACTCACGTTAAGGGATTTTGGTCATGAGATTATCAAAAAGGATCTTCACCTAGATCC
TTTTAAATTAAAAATGAAGTTTTAAATCAATCTAAAGTATATATGAGTAAACTTGGTCTGACAGTTACCA
ATGCTTAATCAGTGAGGCACCTATCTCAGCGATCTGTCTATTTCGTTCATCCATAGTTGCCTGACTCCCC
GTCGTGTAGATAACTACGATACGGGAGGGCTTACCATCTGGCCCCAGTGCTGCAATGATACCGCGAGACC
CACGCTCACCGGCTCCAGATTTATCAGCAATAAACCAGCCAGCCGGAAGGGCCGAGCGCAGAAGTGGTCC
TGCAACTTTATCCGCCTCCATCCAGTCTATTAATTGTTGCCGGGAAGCTAGAGTAAGTAGTTCGCCAGTT
AATAGTTTGCGCAACGTTGTTGCCATTGCTGCAGGCATCGTGGTGTCACGCTCGTCGTTTGGTATGGCTT
CATTCAGCTCCGGTTCCCAACGATCAAGGCGAGTTACATGATCCCCCATGTTGTGCAAAAAAGCGGTTAG
CTCCTTCGGTCCTCCGATCGTTGTCAGAAGTAAGTTGGCCGCAGTGTTATCACTCATGGTTATGGCAGCA
CTGCATAATTCTCTTACTGTCATGCCATCCGTAAGATGCTTTTCTGTGACTGGTGAGTACTCAACCAAGT
CATTCTGAGAATAGTGTATGCGGCGACCGAGTTGCTCTTGCCCGGCGTCAACACGGGATAATACCGCGCC
ACATAGCAGAACTTTAAAAGTGCTCATCATTGGAAAACGTTCTTCGGGGCGAAAACTCTCAAGGATCTTA
CCGCTGTTGAGATCCAGTTCGATGTAACCCACTCGTGCACCCAACTGATCTTCAGCATCTTTTACTTTCA
CCAGCGTTTCTGGGTGAGCAAAAACAGGAAGGCAAAATGCCGCAAAAAAGGGAATAAGGGCGACACGGAA
ATGTTGAATACTCATACTCTTCCTTTTTCAATATTATTGAAGCATTTATCAGGGTTATTGTCTCATGAGC
GGATACATATTTGAATGTATTTAGAAAAATAAACAAATAGGGGTTCCGCGCACATTTCCCCGAAAAGTGC
CACCTGACGTCTAAGAAACCATTATTATCATGACATTAACCTATAAAAATAGGCGTATCACGAGGCCCTT
TCGT
Features (pLannotate 1.2.2; 11 found; start..end, strand, type, name):
     56..2568    +  promoter       Ac5 promoter: Drosophila melanogaster actin 5C promoter
   2588..2653    +  CDS            N (fragment): REGN_LAMBD - Experimental evidence at protein level: Swiss-Prot protein existence level 1. Plays a role as a transcriptional antitermination factor that allows the virus to initiate its lytic phase. Activates expression of the delayed viral early genes by modifying host RNA polymerase (RNAP) into a form that is resistant to termination signals. This antitermination function requires the host NusA protein which serves to stabilize the interaction between antitermination protein N and host RNA polymerase. From Escherichia phage lambda (Bacteriophage lambda).
   2678..2704    +  CDS            3xHA (fragment): three tandem HA epitope tags
   2810..3583    +  CDS            CNOT7 (fragment): CNOT7_HUMAN - Also known as CAF1. Experimental evidence at protein level: Swiss-Prot protein existence level 1. Has 3'-5' poly(A) exoribonuclease activity for synthetic poly(A) RNA substrate. Its function seems to be partially redundant with that of CNOT8. Catalytic component of the CCR4-NOT complex which is one of the major cellular mRNA deadenylases and is linked to various cellular processes including bulk mRNA degradation, miRNA-mediated repression, translational repression during translational initiation and general transcription regulation. During miRNA-mediated repression the complex se
   3659..3700    +  CDS            V5 tag: epitope tag from simian virus 5
   3800..3934    -  polyA_signal   SV40 poly(A) signal: SV40 polyadenylation signal
   3957..4041    -  CDS            large T antigen (fragment): large T antigen from SV40 (simian virus 40)
   4042..4512    +  CDS            TcR (fragment): tetracycline efflux protein; tet; confers resistance to tetracycline
   4556..5144    -  rep_origin     ori: high-copy-number ColE1/pMB1/pBR322/pUC origin of replication
   5315..6175    -  CDS            AmpR: β-lactamase; bla; confers resistance to ampicillin, carbenicillin, and related antibiotics
   6176..6280    -  promoter       AmpR promoter: bla
