[The description below was written by a language model from this plasmid's Addgene catalogue record and pLannotate feature annotations shown in this document.]
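Description:
pAc5.1B-lambdaN-HA-DmPop2a-D53AE55A-V5His6_G is a 6,374 nt insect expression plasmid for producing a tagged mutant form of Drosophila melanogaster Pop2 (CAF1/CNOT7 orthologue, CG5684 isoform A) in fly cells. The catalogue lists the backbone as unknown, although the name points to a pAc5.1B-type vector. The annotated features fit this: a Drosophila actin 5C (Ac5) promoter provides strong constitutive transcription, and an SV40 polyadenylation signal lies downstream of the coding region. In bacteria the plasmid is maintained through a ColE1/pUC-type origin and selected with ampicillin via the β-lactamase gene and its own promoter. The record describes it as low copy even though the origin is annotated as a high-copy type. Short fragments of SV40 large T antigen and a tetracycline resistance gene are also detected and appear to be non-functional backbone remnants.

The open reading frame begins with a short fragment of the bacteriophage lambda N protein, followed by an HA epitope, the Pop2 coding sequence (annotated by homology to human CNOT7) and a C-terminal V5 tag. The name also indicates a His6 tag, which the feature table does not separately annotate. The lambda N peptide binds BoxB RNA hairpins, so fusions of this kind are typically used in tethering assays that recruit a protein to a BoxB-containing reporter mRNA, though the record states only insect expression as the purpose. Pop2 is a catalytic deadenylase subunit of the CCR4-NOT complex. The D53A and E55A substitutions named in the construct presumably target nuclease active-site residues, which would make this a catalytically inactive control, but the record does not state this. The depositor notes one additional non-silent change, I164F, relative to the reference sequence, and cautions that the supplied sequence may be theoretical.
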