Addgene plasmid #146370: pAc5.1B-lambdaN-HA-DmPop2a-D53AE55A-V5His6_G
Purpose: Insect Expression of DmPop2a-D53AE55A
Depositing lab: Elisa Izaurralde. Depositing organization: Max Planck Institute for Developmental Biology.
Backbone
  Vector backbone: Unknown
  Vector type: Insect Expression
Growth in bacteria
  Bacterial resistance: Ampicillin, 100 μg/mL
  Growth temperature: 37°C
  Growth strain: DH5alpha
  Copy number: Low Copy
Gene/Insert
  Gene/Insert name: DmPop2a-D53AE55A
  Species: D. melanogaster (fly)
  Mutation: one non silent variation I164F compared to the sequence given by CG5684 isoform A NCBI:NM_140281.2
  Entrez Gene: Pop2 (a.k.a. Dmel_CG5684, CAF1, CG5684, CNOT7, Caf1, Dmel\CG5684, POP2, pop2)
  Cloning method: Unknown
Terms and licenses: Academic/Nonprofit Terms; Industry Terms: Not Available to Industry
Depositor comments: Plasmids from this collection were made available to the research community and donated after the lab closed. Please note that the sequence provided by the depositing laboratory may be theoretical/predicted or based on Sanger sequencing results. There may be discrepancies between sequencing results obtained by Addgene and the depositor sequence. If an Addgene verified sequence is not available, please contact before placing your order to request that our lab fully sequence the plasmid.
How to cite: pAc5.1B-lambdaN-HA-DmPop2a-D53AE55A-V5His6_G was a gift from Elisa Izaurralde (Addgene plasmid # 146370 ; http://n2t.net/addgene:146370 ; RRID:Addgene_146370)
